>Addgene plasmid #173576 | Lenti-sgArid2#2/Cre | addgene full sequence | sequence record 363651 | Addgene NGS Result
TATTGAAGCATTTATCAGGGTTATTGTCTCATGAGCGGATACATATTTGAATGTATTTAGAAAAATAAAC
AAATAGGGGTTCCGCGCACATTTCCCCGAAAAGTGCCACCTGACGTCGACGGATCGGGAGATCTCCCGAT
CCCCTATGGTGCACTCTCAGTACAATCTGCTCTGATGCCGCATAGTTAAGCCAGTATCTGCTCCCTGCTT
GTGTGTTGGAGGTCGCTGAGTAGTGCGCGAGCAAAATTTAAGCTACAACAAGGCAAGGCTTGACCGACAA
TTGCATGAAGAATCTGCTTAGGGTTAGGCGTTTTGCGCTGCTTCGCGATGTACGGGCCAGATATACGCGT
TGACATTGATTATTGACTAGTTATTAATAGTAATCAATTACGGGGTCATTAGTTCATAGCCCATATATGG
AGTTCCGCGTTACATAACTTACGGTAAATGGCCCGCCTGGCTGACCGCCCAACGACCCCCGCCCATTGAC
GTCAATAATGACGTATGTTCCCATAGTAACGCCAATAGGGACTTTCCATTGACGTCAATGGGTGGAGTAT
TTACGGTAAACTGCCCACTTGGCAGTACATCAAGTGTATCATATGCCAAGTACGCCCCCTATTGACGTCA
ATGACGGTAAATGGCCCGCCTGGCATTATGCCCAGTACATGACCTTATGGGACTTTCCTACTTGGCAGTA
CATCTACGTATTAGTCATCGCTATTACCATGGTGATGCGGTTTTGGCAGTACATCAATGGGCGTGGATAG
CGGTTTGACTCACGGGGATTTCCAAGTCTCCACCCCATTGACGTCAATGGGAGTTTGTTTTGGCACCAAA
ATCAACGGGACTTTCCAAAATGTCGTAACAACTCCGCCCCATTGACGCAAATGGGCGGTAGGCGTGTACG
GTGGGAGGTCTATATAAGCAGCGCGTTTTGCCTGTACTGGGTCTCTCTGGTTAGACCAGATCTGAGCCTG
GGAGCTCTCTGGCTAACTAGGGAACCCACTGCTTAAGCCTCAATAAAGCTTGCCTTGAGTGCTTCAAGTA
GTGTGTGCCCGTCTGTTGTGTGACTCTGGTAACTAGAGATCCCTCAGACCCTTTTAGTCAGTGTGGAAAA
TCTCTAGCAGTGGCGCCCGAACAGGGACTTGAAAGCGAAAGGGAAACCAGAGGAGCTCTCTCGACGCAGG
ACTCGGCTTGCTGAAGCGCGCACGGCAAGAGGCGAGGGGCGGCGACTGGTGAGTACGCCAAAAATTTTGA
CTAGCGGAGGCTAGAAGGAGAGAGATGGGTGCGAGAGCGTCAGTATTAAGCGGGGGAGAATTAGATCGCG
ATGGGAAAAAATTCGGTTAAGGCCAGGGGGAAAGAAAAAATATAAATTAAAACATATAGTATGGGCAAGC
AGGGAGCTAGAACGATTCGCAGTTAATCCTGGCCTGTTAGAAACATCAGAAGGCTGTAGACAAATACTGG
GACAGCTACAACCATCCCTTCAGACAGGATCAGAAGAACTTAGATCATTATATAATACAGTAGCAACCCT
CTATTGTGTGCATCAAAGGATAGAGATAAAAGACACCAAGGAAGCTTTAGACAAGATAGAGGAAGAGCAA
AACAAAAGTAAGACCACCGCACAGCAAGCGGCCGGCCGCTGATCTTCAGACCTGGAGGAGGAGATATGAG
GGACAATTGGAGAAGTGAATTATATAAATATAAAGTAGTAAAAATTGAACCATTAGGAGTAGCACCCACC
AAGGCAAAGAGAAGAGTGGTGCAGAGAGAAAAAAGAGCAGTGGGAATAGGAGCTTTGTTCCTTGGGTTCT
TGGGAGCAGCAGGAAGCACTATGGGCGCAGCGTCAATGACGCTGACGGTACAGGCCAGACAATTATTGTC
TGGTATAGTGCAGCAGCAGAACAATTTGCTGAGGGCTATTGAGGCGCAACAGCATCTGTTGCAACTCACA
GTCTGGGGCATCAAGCAGCTCCAGGCAAGAATCCTGGCTGTGGAAAGATACCTAAAGGATCAACAGCTCC
TGGGGATTTGGGGTTGCTCTGGAAAACTCATTTGCACCACTGCTGTGCCTTGGAATGCTAGTTGGAGTAA
TAAATCTCTGGAACAGATTTGGAATCACACGACCTGGATGGAGTGGGACAGAGAAATTAACAATTACACA
AGCTTAATACACTCCTTAATTGAAGAATCGCAAAACCAGCAAGAAAAGAATGAACAAGAATTATTGGAAT
TAGATAAATGGGCAAGTTTGTGGAATTGGTTTAACATAACAAATTGGCTGTGGTATATAAAATTATTCAT
AATGATAGTAGGAGGCTTGGTAGGTTTAAGAATAGTTTTTGCTGTACTTTCTATAGTGAATAGAGTTAGG
CAGGGATATTCACCATTATCGTTTCAGACCCACCTCCCAACCCCGAGGGGACCCGACAGGCCCGAAGGAA
TAGAAGAAGAAGGTGGAGAGAGAGACAGAGACAGATCCATTCGATTAGTGAACGGATCGGCACTGCGTGC
GCCAATTCTGCAGACAAATGGCAGTATTCATCCACAATTTTAAAAGAAAAGGGGGGATTGGGGGGTACAG
TGCAGGGGAAAGAATAGTAGACATAATAGCAACAGACATACAAACTAAAGAATTACAAAAACAAATTACA
AAAATTCAAAATTTTCGGGTTTATTACAGGGACAGCAGAGATCCAGTTTGGTTAGTACCGGGCCCGCTCT
AGCCCTGCAGGAACTGTTTAAACTGTGAGGGCCTATTTCCCATGATTCCTTCATATTTGCATATACGATA
CAAGGCTGTTAGAGAGATAATTGGAATTAATTTGACTGTAAACACAAAGATATTAGTACAAAATACGTGA
CGTAGAAAGTAATAATTTCTTGGGTAGTTTGCAGTTTTAAAATTATGTTTTAAAATGGACTATCATATGC
TTACCGTAACTTGAAAGTATTTCGATTTCTTGGCTTTATATATCTTGTGGAAAGGACCAAACACCGTCTT
CTTAAACGGCGACCTGGTTTTAGAGCTAGAAATAGCAAGTTAAAATAAGGCTAGTCCGTTATCAACTTGA
AAAAGTGGCACCGAGTCGGTGCTTTTTTGTTTGGCGCGCCTATGGCTTAATTAACATGGCGGCCGCATTC
TACCGGGTAGGGGAGGCGCTTTTCCCAAGGCAGTCTGGAGCATGCGCTTTAGCAGCCCCGCTGGGCACTT
GGCGCTACACAAGTGGCCTCTGGCCTCGCACACATTCCACATCCACCGGTAGGCGCCAACCGGCTCCGTT
CTTTGGTGGCCCCTTCGCGCCACCTTCTACTCCTCCCCTAGTCAGGAAGTTCCCCCCCGCCCCGCAGCTC
GCGTCGTGCAGGACGTGACAAATGGAAGTAGCACGTCTCACTAGTCTCGTGCAGATGGACAGCACCGCTG
AGCAATGGAAGCGGGTAGGCCTTTGGGGCAGCGGCCAATAGCAGCTTTGCTCCTTCGCTTTCTGGGCTCA
GAGGCTGGGAAGGGGTGGGTCCGGGGGCGGGCTCAGGGGCGGGCTCAGGGGCGGGGCGGGCGCCCGAAGG
TCCTCCGGAGGCCCGGCATTCTGCACGCTTCAAAAGCGCACGTCTGCCGCGCTGTTCTCCTCTTCCTCAT
CTCCGGGACCCGGGATGCCCAAGAAGAAGAGGAAGGTGTCCAATTTACTGACCGTACACCAAAATTTGCC
TGCATTACCGGTCGATGCAACGAGTGATGAGGTTCGCAAGAACCTGATGGACATGTTCAGGGATCGCCAG
GCGTTTTCTGAGCATACCTGGAAAATGCTTCTGTCCGTTTGCCGGTCGTGGGCGGCATGGTGCAAGTTGA
ATAACCGGAAATGGTTTCCCGCAGAACCTGAAGATGTTCGCGATTATCTTCTATATCTTCAGGCGCGCGG
TCTGGCAGTAAAAACTATCCAGCAACATTTGGGCCAGCTAAACATGCTTCATCGTCGGTCCGGGCTGCCA
CGACCAAGTGACAGCAATGCTGTTTCACTGGTTATGCGGCGGATCCGAAAAGAAAACGTTGATGCCGGTG
AACGTGCAAAACAGGCTCTAGCGTTCGAACGCACTGATTTCGACCAGGTTCGTTCACTCATGGAAAATAG
CGATCGCTGCCAGGATATACGTAATCTGGCATTTCTGGGGATTGCTTATAACACCCTGTTACGTATAGCC
GAAATTGCCAGGATCAGGGTTAAAGATATCTCACGTACTGACGGTGGGAGAATGTTAATCCATATTGGCA
GAACGAAAACGCTGGTTAGCACCGCAGGTGTAGAGAAGGCACTTAGCCTGGGGGTAACTAAACTGGTCGA
GCGATGGATTTCCGTCTCTGGTGTAGCTGATGATCCGAATAACTACCTGTTTTGCCGGGTCAGAAAAAAT
GGTGTTGCCGCGCCATCTGCCACCAGCCAGCTATCAACTCGCGCCCTGGAAGGGATTTTTGAAGCAACTC
ATCGATTGATTTACGGCGCTAAGGATGACTCTGGTCAGAGATACCTGGCCTGGTCTGGACACAGTGCCCG
TGTCGGAGCCGCGCGAGATATGGCCCGCGCTGGAGTTTCAATACCGGAGATCATGCAAGCTGGTGGCTGG
ACCAATGTAAATATTGTCATGAACTATATCCGTAACCTGGATAGTGAAACAGGGGCAATGGTGCGCCTGC
TGGAAGATGGCGATTAGCCATGTTTAAGGGTTCCGGTTCCACTAGGTACAATTCGATATCAAGCTTATCG
ATAATCAACCTCTGGATTACAAAATTTGTGAAAGATTGACTGGTATTCTTAACTATGTTGCTCCTTTTAC
GCTATGTGGATACGCTGCTTTAATGCCTTTGTATCATGCTATTGCTTCCCGTATGGCTTTCATTTTCTCC
TCCTTGTATAAATCCTGGTTGCTGTCTCTTTATGAGGAGTTGTGGCCCGTTGTCAGGCAACGTGGCGTGG
TGTGCACTGTGTTTGCTGACGCAACCCCCACTGGTTGGGGCATTGCCACCACCTGTCAGCTCCTTTCCGG
GACTTTCGCTTTCCCCCTCCCTATTGCCACGGCGGAACTCATCGCCGCCTGCCTTGCCCGCTGCTGGACA
GGGGCTCGGCTGTTGGGCACTGACAATTCCGTGGTGTTGTCGGGGAAATCATCGTCCTTTCCTTGGCTGC
TCGCCTGTGTTGCCACCTGGATTCTGCGCGGGACGTCCTTCTGCTACGTCCCTTCGGCCCTCAATCCAGC
GGACCTTCCTTCCCGCGGCCTGCTGCCGGCTCTGCGGCCTCTTCCGCGTCTTCGCCTTCGCCCTCAGACG
AGTCGGATCTCCCTTTGGGCCGCCTCCCCGCATCGATACCGTCGACCTCGATCGAGACCTAGAAAAACAT
GGAGCAATCACAAGTAGCAATACAGCAGCTACCAATGCTGATTGTGCCTGGCTAGAAGCACAAGAGGAGG
AGGAGGTGGGTTTTCCAGTCACACCTCAGGTACCTTTAAGACCAATGACTTACAAGGCAGCTGTAGATCT
TAGCCACTTTTTAAAAGAAAAGGGGGGACTGGAAGGGCTAATTCACTCCCAACGAAGACAAGATATCCTT
GATCTGTGGATCTACCACACACAAGGCTACTTCCCTGATTGGCAGAACTACACACCAGGGCCAGGGATCA
GATATCCACTGACCTTTGGATGGTGCTACAAGCTAGTACCAGTTGAGCAAGAGAAGGTAGAAGAAGCCAA
TGAAGGAGAGAACACCCGCTTGTTACACCCTGTGAGCCTGCATGGGATGGATGACCCGGAGAGAGAAGTA
TTAGAGTGGAGGTTTGACAGCCGCCTAGCATTTCATCACATGGCCCGAGAGCTGCATCCGGACTGTACTG
GGTCTCTCTGGTTAGACCAGATCTGAGCCTGGGAGCTCTCTGGCTAACTAGGGAACCCACTGCTTAAGCC
TCAATAAAGCTTGCCTTGAGTGCTTCAAGTAGTGTGTGCCCGTCTGTTGTGTGACTCTGGTAACTAGAGA
TCCCTCAGACCCTTTTAGTCAGTGTGGAAAATCTCTAGCAGCATGTGAGCAAAAGGCCAGCAAAAGGCCA
GGAACCGTAAAAAGGCCGCGTTGCTGGCGTTTTTCCATAGGCTCCGCCCCCCTGACGAGCATCACAAAAA
TCGACGCTCAAGTCAGAGGTGGCGAAACCCGACAGGACTATAAAGATACCAGGCGTTTCCCCCTGGAAGC
TCCCTCGTGCGCTCTCCTGTTCCGACCCTGCCGCTTACCGGATACCTGTCCGCCTTTCTCCCTTCGGGAA
GCGTGGCGCTTTCTCATAGCTCACGCTGTAGGTATCTCAGTTCGGTGTAGGTCGTTCGCTCCAAGCTGGG
CTGTGTGCACGAACCCCCCGTTCAGCCCGACCGCTGCGCCTTATCCGGTAACTATCGTCTTGAGTCCAAC
CCGGTAAGACACGACTTATCGCCACTGGCAGCAGCCACTGGTAACAGGATTAGCAGAGCGAGGTATGTAG
GCGGTGCTACAGAGTTCTTGAAGTGGTGGCCTAACTACGGCTACACTAGAAGAACAGTATTTGGTATCTG
CGCTCTGCTGAAGCCAGTTACCTTCGGAAAAAGAGTTGGTAGCTCTTGATCCGGCAAACAAACCACCGCT
GGTAGCGGTGGTTTTTTTGTTTGCAAGCAGCAGATTACGCGCAGAAAAAAAGGATCTCAAGAAGATCCTT
TGATCTTTTCTACGGGGTCTGACGCTCAGTGGAACGAAAACTCACGTTAAGGGATTTTGGTCATGAGATT
ATCAAAAAGGATCTTCACCTAGATCCTTTTAAATTAAAAATGAAGTTTTAAATCAATCTAAAGTATATAT
GAGTAAACTTGGTCTGACAGTTACCAATGCTTAATCAGTGAGGCACCTATCTCAGCGATCTGTCTATTTC
GTTCATCCATAGTTGCCTGACTCCCCGTCGTGTAGATAACTACGATACGGGAGGGCTTACCATCTGGCCC
CAGTGCTGCAATGATACCGCGAGACCCACGCTCACCGGCTCCAGATTTATCAGCAATAAACCAGCCAGCC
GGAAGGGCCGAGCGCAGAAGTGGTCCTGCAACTTTATCCGCCTCCATCCAGTCTATTAATTGTTGCCGGG
AAGCTAGAGTAAGTAGTTCGCCAGTTAATAGTTTGCGCAACGTTGTTGCCATTGCTACAGGCATCGTGGT
GTCACGCTCGTCGTTTGGTATGGCTTCATTCAGCTCCGGTTCCCAACGATCAAGGCGAGTTACATGATCC
CCCATGTTGTGCAAAAAAGCGGTTAGCTCCTTCGGTCCTCCGATCGTTGTCAGAAGTAAGTTGGCCGCAG
TGTTATCACTCATGGTTATGGCAGCACTGCATAATTCTCTTACTGTCATGCCATCCGTAAGATGCTTTTC
TGTGACTGGTGAGTACTCAACCAAGTCATTCTGAGAATAGTGTATGCGGCGACCGAGTTGCTCTTGCCCG
GCGTCAATACGGGATAATACCGCGCCACATAGCAGAACTTTAAAAGTGCTCATCATTGGAAAACGTTCTT
CGGGGCGAAAACTCTCAAGGATCTTACCGCTGTTGAGATCCAGTTCGATGTAACCCACTCGTGCACCCAA
CTGATCTTCAGCATCTTTTACTTTCACCAGCGTTTCTGGGTGAGCAAAAACAGGAAGGCAAAATGCCGCA
AAAAAGGGAATAAGGGCGACACGGAAATGTTGAATACTCATACTCTTCCTTTTTCAATAT
Features (pLannotate 1.2.2; 21 found; start..end, strand, type, name):
    145..197     -  misc_feature   bom (fragment): basis of mobility region from pBR322
    352..731     +  enhancer       CMV enhancer: human cytomegalovirus immediate early enhancer
    732..931     +  promoter       CMV promoter: human cytomegalovirus (CMV) immediate early promoter
    949..1129    +  LTR            5' LTR (truncated): truncated 5' long terminal repeat (LTR) from HIV-1
   1176..1301    +  misc_feature   HIV-1 Ψ: packaging signal of human immunodeficiency virus type 1
   1285..1623    +  CDS            HIV-1 gag (fragment): gag protein from human immunodeficiency virus 1; gag
   1798..2031    +  misc_feature   RRE: The Rev response element (RRE) of HIV-1 allows for Rev-dependent mRNA export from the nucleus to the cytoplasm.
   2408..2508    +  CDS            Rev (fragment): human immunodeficiency virus 1 (HIV-1) Rev protein; rev; enhances nuclear export of unspliced and incompletely spliced viral mRNAs
   2558..2675    +  misc_feature   cPPT/CTS: central polypurine tract and central termination sequence of HIV-1
   2757..2997    +  promoter       U6 promoter: RNA polymerase III promoter for human U6 snRNA
   3027..3102    +  misc_RNA       gRNA scaffold: guide RNA scaffold for the Streptococcus pyogenes CRISPR/Cas9 system
   3155..3647    +  promoter       PGK promoter: mouse phosphoglycerate kinase 1 promoter
   3677..4707    +  CDS            Cre (fragment): site-specific recombinase Cre is a site-specific recombinase from bacteriophage P1. Recombination occurs at loxP sequences.
   4740..4763    +  misc_feature   MCS (fragment): pBluescript multiple cloning site
   4763..5351    +  misc_feature   WPRE: woodchuck hepatitis virus posttranscriptional regulatory element
   5352..5371    +  misc_feature   MCS (fragment): pBluescript multiple cloning site
   5373..5873    +  CDS            nef (fragment): NEF_HV1LA - Experimental evidence at protein level: Swiss-Prot protein existence level 1. Extracellular Nef protein targets CD4(+) T-lymphocytes for apoptosis by interacting with CXCR4 surface receptors. From Human immunodeficiency virus type 1 group M subtype B (isolate Lai) (HIV-1).
   5880..6060    +  LTR            5' LTR (truncated): truncated 5' long terminal repeat (LTR) from HIV-1
   6122..6710    -  rep_origin     ori: high-copy-number ColE1/pMB1/pBR322/pUC origin of replication
   6881..7741    -  CDS            AmpR: β-lactamase; bla; confers resistance to ampicillin, carbenicillin, and related antibiotics
   7742..86      -  promoter       AmpR promoter (across the origin): bla
