[The description below was written by a language model from this plasmid's Addgene catalogue record and pLannotate feature annotations shown in this document.]
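Description:
Lenti-sgArid2#2/Cre is a 7,760-nt HIV-1-derived lentiviral transfer plasmid built on the pLL3.3 backbone that delivers a CRISPR guide RNA and Cre recombinase from a single vector. In bacteria it is maintained through a high-copy ColE1/pUC-type origin and selected with ampicillin via the β-lactamase gene.

Viral genomic RNA is transcribed in packaging cells from a CMV enhancer/promoter fused to a truncated 5' LTR. This is followed by the Ψ packaging signal with a partial gag sequence, the Rev response element for Rev-dependent nuclear export, and the cPPT/CTS, which aids nuclear import of the reverse-transcribed genome. The payload consists of two independent expression units. A human U6 RNA polymerase III promoter drives a guide directed against mouse Arid2, joined to the Streptococcus pyogenes Cas9 gRNA scaffold. Downstream, a mouse PGK promoter drives Cre recombinase. A WPRE follows Cre to enhance transcript stability and expression. The cassette ends with a nef-derived fragment and a second truncated LTR, which the annotation labels as a 5' LTR although it occupies the 3' position.

No Cas9 coding sequence is annotated, so the nuclease must be supplied by the target cells or animal. The design suits systems in which Cre activates loxP-controlled alleles, for example a conditional Cas9 or oncogene, while the guide simultaneously disrupts Arid2 in the same transduced cells. The associated publication concerns functional analysis of tumour suppressors in oncogenic KRAS-driven lung cancer, consistent with that use. The "#2" in the name suggests it is one of several Arid2 guides, though the record does not say so explicitly.
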