Addgene plasmid #173576: Lenti-sgArid2#2/Cre
Purpose: Expresses a Arid2-targeting gRNA and Cre-recombinase
Depositing lab: Charles Swanton. Depositing organization: University College London. Publication: A functional taxonomy of tumor suppression in oncogenic KRAS-driven lung cancer. Cai H, Chew SK, Li C, Tsai MK, Andrejka L, Murray CW, Hughes NW, Shuldiner EG, Ashkin EL, Tang R, Hung KL, Chen LC, Lee SYC, Yousefi M, Lin WY, Kunder CA, Cong L, McFarland CD, Petrov DA, Swanton C, Winslow MM. Cancer Discov. 2021 Feb 19. pii: 2159-8290.CD-20-1325. doi: 10.1158/2159-8290.CD-20-1325. PubMed 33608386.
Backbone
  Vector backbone: pLL3.3
  Vector type: Lentiviral, Cre/Lox, CRISPR
Growth in bacteria
  Bacterial resistance: Ampicillin, 100 μg/mL
  Growth temperature: 37°C
  Growth strain: NEB Stable
  Copy number: High Copy
Gene/Insert
  Gene/Insert name: gRNA targeting Arid2
  gRNA/shRNA sequence: TCTTCTTAAACGGCGACCTG
  Species: M. musculus (mouse)
  Entrez Gene: Arid2 (a.k.a. mCG_141061, 1700124K17Rik, 4432409D24Rik, zipzap/p200)
  Cloning method: Restriction Enzyme; 5′ cloning site unknown (unknown if destroyed); 3′ cloning site unknown (unknown if destroyed)
Terms and licenses: Academic/Nonprofit Terms; Industry Terms: Not Available to Industry
How to cite: Lenti-sgArid2#2/Cre was a gift from Charles Swanton (Addgene plasmid # 173576 ; http://n2t.net/addgene:173576 ; RRID:Addgene_173576)
